>Addgene plasmid #55443 | mCerulean3-Rab4a-7 | addgene full sequence | sequence record 173185 | Addgene NGS Result
ATGGTGAGCAAGGGCGAGGAGCTGTTCACCGGGGTGGTGCCCATCCTGGTCGAGCTGGACGGCGACGTAA
ACGGCCACAAGTTCAGCGTGTCCGGCGAGGGCGAGGGCGATGCCACCTACGGCAAGCTGACCCTGAAGTT
CATCTGCACCACCGGCAAGCTGCCCGTGCCCTGGCCCACCCTCGTGACCACCCTGAGCTGGGGCGTGCAG
TGCTTCGCCCGCTACCCCGACCACATGAAGCAGCACGACTTCTTCAAGTCCGCCATGCCCGAAGGCTACG
TCCAGGAGCGCACCATCTTCTTCAAGGACGACGGCAACTACAAGACCCGCGCCGAGGTGAAGTTCGAGGG
CGACACCCTGGTGAACCGCATCGAGCTGAAGGGCATCGACTTCAAGGAGGACGGCAACATCCTGGGGCAC
AAGCTGGAGTACAACGCCATCCACGGCAACGTCTATATCACCGCCGACAAGCAGAAGAACGGCATCAAGG
CCAACTTCGGCCTCAACTGCAACATCGAGGACGGCAGCGTGCAGCTCGCCGACCACTACCAGCAGAACAC
CCCCATCGGCGACGGCCCCGTGCTGCTGCCCGACAACCACTACCTGAGCACCCAGTCCAAGCTGAGCAAA
GACCCCAACGAGAAGCGCGATCACATGGTCCTGCTGGAGTTCGTGACCGCCGCCGGGATCACTCTCGGCA
TGGACGAGCTGTACAAGTCCGGACTCAGATCTCGAGCCATGTCGCAGACGGCCATGTCCGAAACCTACGA
TTTTTTGTTTAAGTTCTTGGTTATTGGAAATGCAGGAACTGGCAAATCTTGCTTACTTCATCAGTTTATT
GAAAAAAAATTCAAAGATGACTCAAATCATACAATAGGAGTGGAATTTGGTTCAAAGATAATAAATGTTG
GTGGTAAATATGTAAAGTTACAAATATGGGATACAGCAGGACAAGAACGATTCAGGTCCGTGACGAGAAG
TTATTACCGAGGCGCGGCCGGGGCTCTCCTCGTCTATGATATCACCAGCCGAGAAACCTACAATGCGCTT
ACTAATTGGTTAACAGATGCCCGAATGCTGGCGAGCCAGAACATTGTGATCATCCTTTGTGGAAACAAGA
AGGACCTGGATGCAGATCGTGAAGTTACCTTCTTAGAAGCCTCCAGATTTGCTCAAGAAAATGAGCTGAT
GTTTTTGGAAACAAGTGCGCTCACAGGGGAGAATGTAGAAGAGGCTTTTGTACAGTGTGCAAGAAAAATA
CTTAACAAAATCGAATCAGGTGAGCTGGACCCAGAAAGAATGGGCTCAGGTATTCAGTACGGAGATGCTG
CCTTGAGACAGCTGAGGTCACCGCGGCGCGCACAGGCCCCGAACGCTCAGGAGTGTGGTTGTTAGGGATC
CACCGGATCTAGATAACTGATCATAATCAGCCATACCACATTTGTAGAGGTTTTACTTGCTTTAAAAAAC
CTCCCACACCTCCCCCTGAACCTGAAACATAAAATGAATGCAATTGTTGTTGTTAACTTGTTTATTGCAG
CTTATAATGGTTACAAATAAAGCAATAGCATCACAAATTTCACAAATAAAGCATTTTTTTCACTGCATTC
TAGTTGTGGTTTGTCCAAACTCATCAATGTATCTTAACGCGTAAATTGTAAGCGTTAATATTTTGTTAAA
ATTCGCGTTAAATTTTTGTTAAATCAGCTCATTTTTTAACCAATAGGCCGAAATCGGCAAAATCCCTTAT
AAATCAAAAGAATAGACCGAGATAGGGT
[37 nt withheld, positions 1779-1815]
AAAGAACGTGGACTCCAACGTCAAAGG
[49 nt withheld, positions 1843-1891]
T
[91 nt withheld, positions 1893-1983]
G
[124 nt withheld, positions 1985-2108]
CAGGTGGCACTTTTCGGGGAAATGTGCGCGGAACCCCTATTTGTTTATTTTTCTAAATACATTCAAATAT
GTATCCGCTCATGAGACAATAACCCTGATAAATGCTTCAATAATATTGAAAAAGGAAGAGTCCTGAGGCG
GAAAGAACCAGCTGTGGAATGTGTGTCAGTTAGGGTGTGGAAAGTCCCCAGGCTCCCCAGCAGGCAGAAG
TATGCAAAGCATGCATCTCAATTAGTCAGCAACCAGGTGTGGAAAGTCCCCAGGCTCCCCAGCAGGCAGA
AGTATGCAAAGCATGCATCTCAATTAGTCAGCAACCATAGTCCCGCCCCTAACTCCGCCCATCCCGCCCC
TAACTCCGCCCAGTTCCGCCCATTCTCCGCCCCATGGCTGACTAATTTTTTTTATTTATGCAGAGGCCGA
GGCCGCCTCGGCCTCTGAGCTATTCCAGAAGTAGTGAGGAGGCTTTTTTGGAGGCCTAGGCTTTTGCAAA
GATCGATCAAGAGACAGGATGAGGATCGTTTCGCATGATTGAACAAGATGGATTGCACGCAGGTTCTCCG
GCCGCTTGGGTGGAGAGGCTATTCGGCTATGACTGGGCACAACAGACAATCGGCTGCTCTGATGCCGCCG
TGTTCCGGCTGTCAGCGCAGGGGCGCCCGGTTCTTTTTGTCAAGACCGACCTGTCCGGTGCCCTGAATGA
ACTGCAAGACGAGGCAGCGCGGCTATCGTGGCTGGCCACGACGGGCGTTCCTTGCGCAGCTGTGCTCGAC
GTTGTCACTGAAGCGGGAAGGGACTGGCTGCTATTGGGCGAAGTGCCGGGGCAGGATCTCCTGTCATCTC
ACCTTGCTCCTGCCGAGAAAGTATCCATCATGGCTGATGCAATGCGGCGGCTGCATACGCTTGATCCGGC
TACCTGCCCATTCGACCACCAAGCGAAACATCGCATCGAGCGAGCACGTACTCGGATGGAAGCCGGTCTT
GTCGATCAGGATGATCTGGACGAAGAGCATCAGGGGCTCGCGCCAGCCGAACTGTTCGCCAGGCTCAAGG
CGAGCATGCCCGACGGCGAGGATCTCGTCGTGACCCATGGCGATGCCTGCTTGCCGAATATCATGGTGGA
AAATGGCCGCTTTTCTGGATTCATCGACTGTGGCCGGCTGGGTGTGGCGGACCGCTATCAGGACATAGCG
TTGGCTACCCGTGATATTGCTGAAGAGCTTGGCGGCGAATGGGCTGACCGCTTCCTCGTGCTTTACGGTA
TCGCCGCTCCCGATTCGCAGCGCATCGCCTTCTATCGCCTTCTTGACGAGTTCTTCTGAGCGGGACTCTG
GGGTTCGAAATGACCGACCAAGCGACGCCCAACCTGCCATCACGAGATTTCGATTCCACCGCCGCCTTCT
ATGAAAGGTTGGGCTTCGGAATCGTTTTCCGGGACGCCGGCTGGATGATCCTCCAGCGCGGGGATCTCAT
GCTGGAGTTCTTCGCCCACCCTAGGGGGAGGCTAACTGAAACACGGAAGGAGACAATACCGGAAGGAACC
CGCGCTATGACGGCAATAAAAAGACAGAATAAAACGCACGGTGTTGGGTCGTTTGTTCATAAACGCGGGG
TTCGGTCCCAGGGCTGGCACTCTGTCGATACCCCACCGAGACCCCATTGGGGCCAATACGCCCGCGTTTC
TTCCTTTTCCCCACCCCACCCCCCAAGTTCGGGTGAAGGCCCAGGGCTCGCAGCCAACGTCGGGGCGGCA
GGCCCTGCCATAGCCTCAGGTTACTCATATATACTTTAGATTGATTTAAAACTTCATTTTTAATTTAAAA
GGATCTAGGTGAAGATCCTTTTTGATAATCTCATGACCAAAATCCCTTAACGTGAGTTTTCGTTCCACTG
AGCGTCAGACCCCGTAGAAAAGATCAAAGGATCTTCTTGAGATCCTTTTTTTCTGCGCGTAATCTGCTGC
TTGCAAACAAAAAAACCACCGCTACCAGCGGTGGTTTGTTTGCCGGATCAAGAGCTACCAACTCTTTTTC
CGAAGGTAACTGGCTTCAGCAGAGCGCAGATACCAAATACTGTTCTTCTAGTGTAGCCGTAGTTAGGCCA
CCACTTCAAGAACTCTGTAGCACCGCCTACATACCTCGCTCTGCTAATCCTGTTACCAGTGGCTGCTGCC
AGTGGCGATAAGTCGTGTCTTACCGGGTTGGACTCAAGACGATAGTTACCGGATAAGGCGCAGCGGTCGG
GCTGAACGGGGGGTTCGTGCACACAGCCCAGCTTGGAGCGAACGACCTACACCGAACTGAGATACCTACA
GCGTGAGCTATGAGAAAGCGCCACGCTTCCCGAAGGGAGAAAGGCGGACAGGTATCCGGTAAGCGGCAGG
GTCGGAACAGGAGAGCGCACGAGGGAGCTTCCAGGGGGAAACGCCTGGTATCTTTATAGTCCTGTCGGGT
TTCGCCACCTCTGACTTGAGCGTCGATTTTTGTGATGCTCGTCAGGGGGGCGGAGCCTATGGAAAAACGC
CAGCAACGCGGCCTTTTTACGGTTCCTGGCCTTTTGCTGGCCTTTTGCTCACATGTTCTTTCCTGCGTTA
TCCCCTGATTCTGTGGATAACCGTATTACCGCCATGCATTAGTTATTAATAGTAATCAATTACGGGGTCA
TTAGTTCATAGCCCATATATGGAGTTCCGCGTTACATAACTTACGGTAAATGGCCCGCCTGGCTGACCGC
CCAACGACCCCCGCCCATTGACGTCAATAATGACGTATGTTCCCATAGTAACGCCAATAGGGACTTTCCA
TTGACGTCAATGGGTGGAGTATTTACGGTAAACTGCCCACTTGGCAGTACATCAAGTGTATCATATGCCA
AGTACGCCCCCTATTGACGTCAATGACGGTAAATGGCCCGCCTGGCATTATGCCCAGTACATGACCTTAT
GGGACTTTCCTACTTGGCAGTACATCTACGTATTAGTCATCGCTATTACCATGGTGATGCGGTTTTGGCA
GTACATCAATGGGCGTGGATAGCGGTTTGACTCACGGGGATTTCCAAGTCTCCACCCCATTGACGTCAAT
GGGAGTTTGTTTTGGCACCAAAATCAACGGGACTTTCCAAAATGTCGTAACAACTCCGCCCCATTGACGC
AAATGGGCGGTAGGCGTGTACGGTGGGAGGTCTATATAAGCAGAGCTGGTTTAGTGAACCGTCAGATCCG
CTAGCGCTACCGGTCGCCACC
Features (pLannotate 1.2.2; 15 found; start..end, strand, type, name):
      1..717     +  CDS            mCerulean3: mCerulean3 is a basic (constitutively fluorescent) cyan fluorescent protein published in 2011, derived from Aequorea victoria. It is reported to be a somewhat slowly-maturing monomer with very low acid sensitivity.
    718..737     +  misc_feature   MCS (fragment): multiple cloning site
    739..1392    +  CDS            RAB4A: RAB4A_HUMAN - Also known as RAB4. Experimental evidence at protein level: Swiss-Prot protein existence level 1. Small GTPase which cycles between an active GTP-bound and an inactive GDP-bound state (PubMed:15907487, PubMed:16034420). Involved in protein transport (PubMed:29425100). Plays a role in vesicular traffic. Mediates VEGFR2 endosomal trafficking to enhance VEGFR2 signaling (PubMed:29425100). Acts as a regulator of platelet alpha- granule release during activation and aggregation of platelets (By similarity). From Homo sapiens (Human).
   1418..1502    +  CDS            large T antigen (fragment): large T antigen from SV40 (simian virus 40)
   1525..1646    +  polyA_signal   SV40 poly(A) signal: SV40 polyadenylation signal
   1680..2108    -  rep_origin     f1 ori (sequence partly withheld): f1 bacteriophage origin of replication; arrow indicates direction of (+) strand synthesis
   2135..2239    +  promoter       AmpR promoter: bla
   2241..2598    +  promoter       SV40 promoter: SV40 enhancer and early promoter
   2633..3427    +  CDS            NeoR/KanR: aminoglycoside phosphotransferase from Tn5; aph(3')-II (or nptII); confers resistance to neomycin, kanamycin, and G418 (Geneticin®)
   3448..3600    +  CDS            ble (fragment): BLE_KLEPN - Experimental evidence at protein level: Swiss-Prot protein existence level 1. Binding protein with a strong affinity to the bleomycin family of antibiotics. Binds to CL990; an antimitotic-antibiotic compound. From Klebsiella pneumoniae.
   3659..3706    +  polyA_signal   HSV TK poly(A) signal: herpes simplex virus thymidine kinase polyadenylation signal (Cole and Stacy, 1985)
   3797..3813    -  polyA_signal   bGH poly(A) signal (fragment): bovine growth hormone polyadenylation signal
   4035..4623    +  rep_origin     ori: high-copy-number ColE1/pMB1/pBR322/pUC origin of replication
   4798..5101    +  enhancer       CMV enhancer: human cytomegalovirus immediate early enhancer
   5102..5305    +  promoter       CMV promoter: human cytomegalovirus (CMV) immediate early promoter
