[The description below was written by a language model from this plasmid's Addgene catalogue record and pLannotate feature annotations shown in this document.]
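Description:
mCerulean3-Rab4a-7 is a mammalian expression plasmid that produces human Rab4a fused at its N terminus to the cyan fluorescent protein mCerulean3. It is built on an mCerulean3 C1-style backbone: the CMV immediate-early enhancer and promoter drive a single open reading frame in which the mCerulean3 coding sequence comes first, followed by a short remnant of the multiple cloning site acting as a linker, and then the RAB4A coding sequence. The "-7" in the name probably refers to this linker's length, though the record does not say so. Transcription ends at an SV40 polyadenylation signal. The small large T antigen fragment annotated just upstream of that signal is most likely part of the SV40 terminator region rather than an expressed element.

The plasmid replicates in E. coli from a high-copy ColE1/pUC-type origin and also carries an f1 phage origin. A single NeoR/KanR (aminoglycoside phosphotransferase) gene provides both selections. A bacterial bla-type promoter expresses it for kanamycin resistance in bacteria, while the adjacent SV40 enhancer/early promoter and an HSV TK poly(A) signal allow G418 selection of stably transfected mammalian cells. The short ble and bGH poly(A) fragments in the annotation appear to be incidental partial matches.

Rab4a is a small Ras-family GTPase that cycles between GTP- and GDP-bound states and functions in vesicular and endosomal trafficking. The fusion therefore serves as a live-cell localization marker for Rab4a-positive compartments. It is imaged in the cyan channel, with excitation near 433 nm and emission near 475 nm. mCerulean3 is a monomeric Aequorea victoria derivative with very low acid sensitivity.
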