Addgene plasmid #55443: mCerulean3-Rab4a-7
Purpose: Localization: Ras GTPase, Excitation: 433, Emission: 475
Depositing lab: Michael Davidson. Depositing organization: Florida State University, Tallahassee. Publication: An improved cerulean fluorescent protein with enhanced brightness and reduced reversible photoswitching. Markwardt ML, Kremers GJ, Kraft CA, Ray K, Cranfill PJ, Wilson KA, Day RN, Wachter RM, Davidson MW, Rizzo MA. PLoS One. 2011 . 6(3):e17896. 10.1371/journal.pone.0017896 PubMed 21479270.
Backbone
  Vector backbone: mCerulean3
  Backbone size w/o insert (bp): 4750
  Vector type: Mammalian Expression
  Selectable markers: Neomycin (select with G418)
Growth in bacteria
  Bacterial resistance: Kanamycin, 50 μg/mL
  Growth temperature: 37°C
  Growth strain: DH5alpha
  Copy number: High Copy
Gene/Insert
  Gene/Insert name: Rab4a (alt name: NM_004578.2)
  Species: H. sapiens (human)
  Entrez Gene: RAB4A (a.k.a. HRES-1, HRES-1/RAB4, HRES1, RAB4)
  Promoter: CMV
  Tag / fusion protein: mCerulean3 (N terminal on backbone)
  Cloning method: Unknown
  Sequencing primers: 5′ CMV-F; 3′ SV40pA-R
Terms and licenses: Academic/Nonprofit Terms; Industry Terms: Not Available to Industry
Depositor comments: . Excitation = 433; Emission = 475
How to cite: mCerulean3-Rab4a-7 was a gift from Michael Davidson (Addgene plasmid # 55443 ; http://n2t.net/addgene:55443 ; RRID:Addgene_55443)
