>Addgene plasmid #55443 | mCerulean3-Rab4a-7 | depositor partial sequence | sequence record 85848 | insert sequence
AGCGCTACCGGTCGCCACCATGGTGAGCAAGGGCGAGGAGCTGTTCACCGGGGTGGTGCCCATCCTGGTC
GAGCTGGACGGCGACGTAAACGGCCACAAGTTCAGCGTGTCCGGCGAGGGCGAGGGCGATGCCACCTACG
GCAAGCTGACCCTGAAGTTCATCTGCACCACCGGCAAGCTGCCCGTGCCCTGGCCCACCCTCGTGACCAC
CCTGAGCTGGGGCGTGCAGTGCTTCGCCCGCTACCCCGACCACATGAAGCAGCACGACTTCTTCAAGTCC
GCCATGCCCGAAGGCTACGTCCAGGAGCGCACCATCTTCTTCAAGGACGACGGCAACTACAAGACCCGCG
CCGAGGTGAAGTTCGAGGGCGACACCCTGGTGAACCGCATCGAGCTGAAGGGCATCGACTTCAAGGAGGA
CGGCAACATCCTGGGGCACAAGCTGGAGTACAACGCCATCCACGGCAACGTCTATATCACCGCCGACAAG
CAGAAGAACGGCATCAAGGCCAACTTCGGCCTCAACTGCAACATCGAGGACGGCAGCGTGCAGCTCGCCG
ACCACTACCAGCAGAACACCCCCATCGGCGACGGCCCCGTGCTGCTGCCCGACAACCACTACCTGAGCAC
CCAGTCCAAGCTGAGCAAAGACCCCAACGAGAAGCGCGATCACATGGTCCTGCTGGAGTTCGTGACCGCC
GCCGGGATCACTCTCGGCATGGACGAGCTGTACAAGTCCGGACTCAGATCTCGAGCCATGTCGCAGACGG
CCATGTCCGAAACCTACGATTTTTTGTTTAAGTTCTTGGTTATTGGAAATGCAGGAACTGGCAAATCTTG
CTTACTTCATCAGTTTATTGAAAAAAAATTCAAAGATGACTCAAATCATACAATAGGAGTGGAATTTGGT
TCAAAGATAATAAATGTTGGTGGTAAATATGTAAAGTTACAAATATGGGATACAGCAGGACAAGAACGAT
TCAGGTCCGTGACGAGAAGTTATTACCGAGGCGCGGCCGGGGCTCTCCTCGTCTATGATATCACCAGCCG
AGAAACCTACAATGCGCTTACTAATTGGTTAACAGATGCCCGAATGCTAGCGAGCCAGAACATTGTGATC
ATCCTTTGTGGAAACAAGAAGGACCTGGATGCAGATCGTGAAGTTACCTTCTTAGAAGCCTCCAGATTTG
CTCAAGAAAATGAGCTGATGTTTTTGGAAACAAGTGCGCTCACAGGGGAGAATGTAGAAGAGGCTTTTGT
ACAGTGTGCAAGAAAAATACTTAACAAAATCGAATCAGGTGAGCTGGACCCAGAAAGAATGGGCTCAGGT
ATTCAGTACGGAGATGCTGCCTTGAGACAGCTGAGGTCACCGCGGCGCGCACAGGCCCCGAACGCTCAGG
AGTGTGGTTGTTAGGGATCCACCGGATCTAGATAACTGATCA
